>Addgene plasmid #202361 | Talin-XT46-Cterminal-mEmerald | addgene full sequence | sequence record 402903 | Addgene NGS Result
TTATTAATAGTAATCAATTACGGGGTCATTAGTTCATAGCCCATATATGGAGTTCCGCGTTACATAACTT
ACGGTAAATGGCCCGCCTGGCTGACCGCCCAACGACCCCCGCCCATTGACGTCAATAATGACGTATGTTC
CCATAGTAACGCCAATAGGGACTTTCCATTGACGTCAATGGGTGGAGTATTTACGGTAAACTGCCCACTT
GGCAGTACATCAAGTGTATCATATGCCAAGTACGCCCCCTATTGACGTCAATGACGGTAAATGGCCCGCC
TGGCATTATGCCCAGTACATGACCTTATGGGACTTTCCTACTTGGCAGTACATCTACGTATTAGTCATCG
CTATTACCATGGTGATGCGGTTTTGGCAGTACATCAATGGGCGTGGATAGCGGTTTGACTCACGGGGATT
TCCAAGTCTCCACCCCATTGACGTCAATGGGAGTTTGTTTTGGCACCAAAATCAACGGGACTTTCCAAAA
TGTCGTAACAACTCCGCCCCATTGACGCAAATGGGCGGTAGGCGTGTACGGTGGGAGGTCTATATAAGCA
GAGCTGGTTTAGTGAACCGTCAGATCCGCTAGCGCTACCGGACTCAGATCTCGAGCTCAAGCTTCGAATT
CTAGCCACCATGGTTGCGCTTTCGCTGAAGATTAGCATTGGGAATGTGGTGAAGACGATGCAATTTGAGC
CATCTACCATGGTGTACGACGCCTGCCGCATGATTCGTGAGCGGATCCCAGAGGCCCTGGCTGGCCCTCC
CAACGACTTTGGGCTCTTTCTGTCAGATGATGACCCCAAAAAAGGCATCTGGCTAGAGGCTGGGAAAGCT
TTGGACTACTACATGCTCCGAAATGGGGACACCATGGAGTACAGAAAAAAGCAAAGACCCCTGAAGATAC
GGATGTTAGACGGAACGGTGAAGACTATCATGGTGGATGACTCCAAGACCGTCACAGACATGCTCATGAC
CATTTGTGCCCGAATTGGTATCACCAACCATGATGAGTATTCACTGGTTCGAGAGCTGATGGAAGAAAAG
AAAGATGAGGGGACAGGGACCCTGAGAAAAGACAAGACCCTACTGCGAGATGAAAAGAAGATGGAGAAGC
TAAAGCAGAAGTTGCACACAGACGATGAGTTGAACTGGCTGGACCATGGGCGGACACTGAGGGAACAGGG
AGTGGAAGAGCATGAGACGTTGCTGCTGCGGAGAAAGTTCTTCTACTCAGACCAGAATGTGGATTCCCGC
GACCCTGTACAGCTGAACCTTCTCTATGTGCAGGCACGAGATGACATCCTGAATGGCTCCCATCCTGTCT
CCTTTGACAAGGCCTGTGAATTTGCAGGCTTCCAGTGCCAGATCCAGTTTGGACCTCACAATGAACAGAA
GCACAAGGCTGGCTTCCTTGACCTGAAGGACTTCCTGCCCAAGGAGTATGTGAAGCAGAAGGGAGAGCGT
AAGATCTTTCAGGCACACAAGAATTGTGGGCAGATGAGTGAAATTGAGGCCAAGGTACGCTACGTGAAGC
TGGCCCGTTCCCTCAAGACTTACGGTGTCTCCTTCTTCCTAGTCAAGGAAAAGATGAAGGGGAAGAATAA
ACTGGTGCCCAGGCTGTTGGGCATCACTAAGGAGTGTGTGATGCGTGTGGATGAGAAGACCAAGGAGGTG
ATTCAGGAATGGAGCCTCACCAACATCAAACGCTGGGCTGCCTCTCCCAAGAGCTTTACTCTGGACTTTG
GAGACTATCAGGATGGCTACTACTCAGTACAGACGACAGAAGGCGAGCAGATCGCACAGCTCATTGCTGG
CTACATAGATATCATCCTTAAGAAGAAAAAAAGCAAGGACCATTTTGGGCTGGAGGGAGATGAAGAGTCT
ACTATGTTGGAGGACTCAGTGTCTCCCAAAAAGTCAACAGTCCTTCAGCAGCAGTACAACCGAGTGGGGA
AAGTGGAGCACGGCTCTGTGGCTCTGCCAGCCATCATGCGCTCTGGAGCCTCTGGTCCTGAGAATTTCCA
GGTGGGGAGCATGCCACCTGCCCAGCAGCAGATCACCAGTGGCCAGATGCACCGAGGACACATGCCACCT
CTGACTTCAGCCCAGCAGGCGCTCACTGGAACCATTAACTCCAGCATGCAGGCTGTGCAGGCTGCCCAGG
CCACTCTGGATGACTTTGAGACTCTACCCCCTCTTGGCCAGGATGCTGCCTCCAAAGCTTGGCGTAAGAA
CAAGATGGATGAATCAAAGCATGAGATCCACTCCCAGGTAGATGCCATCACAGCTGGCACTGCCTCTGTG
GTAAACCTGACAGCAGGAGATCCTGCAGAGACAGACTATACAGCAGTGGGCTGTGCAGTCACCACCATCT
CTTCCAACCTGACGGAGATGTCCCGTGGGGTGAAGCTATTGGCTGCCCTGCTGGAGGATGAAGGCGGCAA
TGGCCGGCCCCTTCTGCAAGCAGCAAAGGGCCTTGCAGGGGCTGTGTCGGAACTGCTTCGCAGTGCTCAG
CCCGCCAGCGCTGAGCCTCGTCAGAACCTGCTGCAGGCAGCCGGGAACGTGGGCCAGGCCAGTGGGGAGC
TGTTGCAGCAAATTGGGGAAAGTGACACTGACCCCCACTTCCAGGATGTTCTAATGCAGCTAGCAAACGC
AGTGGCAAGTGCTGCAGCCGCCCTGGTCCTCAAGGCCAAGAGTGTGGCCCAGCGCACAGAGGATTCCGGG
CTTCAGACCCAAGTGATTGCTGCAGCTACGCAATGTGCTCTGTCCACTTCCCAGCTGGTGGCCTGTACCA
AGGTGGTAGCACCTACAATCAGCTCACCTGTGTGCCAAGAACAGCTAGTCGAGGCTGGGCGACTGGTGGC
CAAAGCTGTGGAGGGCTGTGTGTCTGCCTCGCAAGCAGCTACAGAAGATGGACAGCTGCTTCGAGGGGTA
GGAGCAGCAGCCACGGCTGTCACCCAGGCCCTCAATGAGCTGCTGCAGCACGTGAAGGCCCACGCCACCG
GAGCTGGGCCTGCCGGTCGGTATGACCAAGCCACTGATACCATCCTCACCGTCACTGAAAACATCTTCAG
CTCCATGGGTGATGCTGGGGAGATGGTGCGCCAGGCCCGCATCCTGGCCCAAGCCACCTCAGACCTGGTC
AATGCTATCAAGGCCGATGCTGAGGGGGAGAGTGATCTGGAGAACTCTAGAAAGCTCCTGAGTGCTGCCA
AGATCCTCGCTGATGCCACCGCCAAGATGGTGGAGGCGGCCAAGGGAGCAGCCGCCCACCCTGACAGTGA
GGAACAGCAGCAGCGACTGCGTGAAGCAGCTGAGGGGCTTCGCATGGCCACCAATGCAGCTGCGCAGAAC
GCCATCAAGAAGCCCAAACTGAACCCGAAGAAAGCCCGTGCCTACGGGCCAGGCATCGAGCCCACAGGCA
ACATGGTGAAGAAGCGGGCAGAGTTCACTGTGGAAACCAGAAGTGCTGGCCAGGGAGAGGTGCTGGTGTA
CGTGGAGGACCCGGCCGGACACCAGGAGGAGGCAAAAGTGACCGCCAATAACGACAAGAACCGCACCTTC
TCCGTCTGGTACGTCCCCGAGGTGACGGGGACTCATAAGGTTACTGTGCTCTTTGCTGGCCAGCACATCG
CCAAGAGCCCCTTCGAGGTGTACGTGGATAAGTCACAGGGTGACGCCAGCAAAGTGACAGCCCAAGGTCC
CGGCCTGGAGCCCAGTGGCAACATCGCCAACAAGACCACCTACTTTGAGATCTTTACGGCAGGAGCTGGC
ACGGGCGAGGTCGAGGTTGTGATCCAGGACCCCATGGGACAGAAGGGCACGGTAGAGCCTCAGCTGGAGG
CCCGGGGCGACAGCACATACCGCTGCAGCTACCAGCCCACCATGGAGGGCGTCCACACCGTGCACGTCAC
GTTTGCCGGCGTGCCCATCCCTCGCAGCCCCTACACTGTCACTGTTGGCCAAGCCTGTAACCCGAGTGCC
TGCCGGGCGGTTGGCCGGGGCCTCCAGCCCAAGGGTGTGCGGGTGAAGGAGACAGCTGACTTCAAGGTGT
ACACAAAGGGCGCTGGCAGTGGGGAGCTGAAGGTCACCGTGAAGGGCCCCAAGGGAGAGGAGCGCGTGAA
GCAGAAGGACCTGGGGGATGGCGTGTATGGCTTCGAGTATTACCCCATGGTCCCTGGAACCTATATCGTC
ACCATCACGTGGGGTGGTCAGAACATCGGGCGCAGTCCCTTCGAAGTGAAGGTGGGCACCGAGTGTGGCA
ATCAGAAGGTACGGGCCTGGGGCCCTGGGCTGGAGGGCGGCGTCGTTGGCAAGTCAGCAGACTTTGTGGT
GGAGGCTATCGGGGACGACGTGGGCACGCTGGGCTTCTCGGTGGAAGGGCCATCGCAGGCTAAGATCGAA
TGTGACGACAAGGGCGACGGCTCCTGTGATGTGCGCTACTGGCCGCAGGAGGCTGGCGAGTATGCCGTTC
ACGTGCTGTGCAACAGCGAAGACATCCGCCTCAGCCCCTTCATGGCTGACATCCGTGACGCGCCCCAGGA
CTTCCACCCAGACAGGGTGAAGGCACGTGGGCCTGGATTGGAGAAGACAGGTGTGGCCGTCAACAAGCCA
GCAGAGTTCACAGTGGATGCCAAGCACGGTGGCAAGGCCCCACTTCGGGTCCAAGTCCAGGACAATGAAG
GCTGCCCTGTGGAGGCGTTGGTCAAGGACAACGGCAATGGCACTTACAGCTGCTCCTACGTGCCCAGGAA
GCCGGTGAAGCACACAGCCATGGTGTCCTGGGGAGGCGTCAGCATCCCCAACAGCCCCTTCAGGGTGAAT
GTGGGAGCTGGCAGCCACCCCAACAAGGTCAAAGTATACGGCCCCGGAGTAGCCAAGACAGGGCTCAAGG
CCCACGAGCCCACCTACTTCACTGTGGACTGCGCCGAGGCTGGCCAGGGGGACGTCAGCATCGGCATCAA
GTGTGCCCCTGGAGTGGTAGGCCCCGCCGAAGCTGACATCGACTTCGACATCATCCGCAATGACAATGAC
ACCTTCACGGTCAAGTACACGCCCCGGGGGGCTGGCAGCTACACCATTATGGTCCTCTTTGCTGACCAGG
CCACGCCCACCAGCCCCATCCGAGTCAAGGTGGAGCCCTCTCATGACGCCAGTAAGGTGAAGGCCGAGGG
CCCTGGCCTCAGTCGCACTGGTGTCGAGCTTGGCAAGCCCACCCACTTCACAGTAAATGCCAAAGCTGCT
GGCAAAGGCAAGCTGGACGTCCAGTTCTCAGGACTCACCAAGGGGGATGCAGTGCGAGATGTGGACATCA
TCGACCACCATGACAACACCTACACAGTCAAGTACACGCCTGTCCAGCAGGGTCCAGTAGGCGTCAATGT
CACTTATGGAGGGGATCCCATCCCTAAGAGCCCTTTCTCAGTGGCAGTATCTCCAAGCCTGGACCTCAGC
AAGATCAAGGTGTCTGGCCTGGGAGAGAAGGTGGACGTTGGCAAAGACCAGGAGTTCACAGTCAAATCAA
AGGGTGCTGGTGGTCAAGGCAAAGTGGCATCCAAGATTGTGGGCCCCTCGGGTGCAGCGGTGCCCTGCAA
GGTGGAGCCAGGCCTGGGGGCTGACAACAGTGTGGTGCGCTTCCTGCCCCGTGAGGAAGGGCCCTATGAG
GTGGAGGTGACCTATGACGGCGTGCCCGTGCCTGGCAGCCCCTTTCCTCTGGAAGCTGTGGAGTGGGTGG
ACCCAGAGGACCCTACTGTCATTGCTGAGAATGAGCTCTTGGGAGCCGCAGCCGCCATCGAGGCTGCAGC
CAAGAAGCTGGAGCAGCTGAAGCCCAGGGCCAAACCCAAGGAGGCGGATGAGTCCTTGAACTTTGAGGAA
CAAATCCTAGAAGCTGCCAAGTCCATCGCTGCAGCCACCAGTGCACTGGTAAAGGCTGCGTCAGCAGCCC
AGAGGGAGCTGGTGGCTCAAGGAAAGGTGGGCGCCATTCCAGCCAATGCACTGGATGATGGGCAGTGGTC
GCAGGGCCTCATTTCCGCTGCCCGTATGGTGGCTGCGGCCACCAACAATCTGTGTGAAGCAGCTAACGCA
GCTGTCCAGGGCCATGCTAGCCAGGAGAAACTCATTTCCTCAGCCAAGCAAGTAGCTGCCTCCACAGCTC
AGCTCCTGGTAGCTTGCAAGGTCAAAGCAGATCAGGACTCTGAGGCAATGAAACGGCTCCAGGCTGCTGG
CAATGCAGTGAAGAGGGCCTCAGATAACCTGGTAAAGGCGGCCCAGAAAGCTGCAGCCTTCGAAGACCAG
GAGAATGAGACGGTGGTGGTGAAGGAGAAAATGGTTGGGGGCATTGCCCAGATTATCGCAGCACAGGAAG
AGATGCTTCGGAAGGAACGAGAGCTGGAAGAGGCTCGGAAAAAGCTCGCCCAGATCCGGCAGCAGCAGTA
CAAGTTCTTGCCTTCAGAGCTTCGAGACGAGCACGGCGCTGGGTCCGGGTCCGGGCAAGGGTCCGGCGCA
GGCTCCGCGTCCCGATCACCGGTCGCCACCATGGTGAGCAAGGGCGAGGAGCTGTTCACCGGGGTGGTGC
CCATCCTGGTCGAGCTGGACGGCGACGTAAACGGCCACAAGTTCAGCGTGTCCGGCGAGGGCGAGGGCGA
TGCCACCTACGGCAAGCTGACCCTGAAGTTCATCTGCACCACCGGCAAGCTGCCCGTGCCCTGGCCCACC
CTCGTGACCACCTTGACCTACGGCGTGCAGTGCTTCGCCCGCTACCCCGACCACATGAAGCAGCACGACT
TCTTCAAGTCCGCCATGCCCGAAGGCTACGTCCAGGAGCGCACCATCTTCTTCAAGGACGACGGCAACTA
CAAGACCCGCGCCGAGGTGAAGTTCGAGGGCGACACCCTGGTGAACCGCATCGAGCTGAAGGGCATCGAC
TTCAAGGAGGACGGCAACATCCTGGGGCACAAGCTGGAGTACAACTACAACAGCCACAAGGTCTATATCA
CCGCCGACAAGCAGAAGAACGGCATCAAGGTGAACTTCAAGACCCGCCACAACATCGAGGACGGCAGCGT
GCAGCTCGCCGACCACTACCAGCAGAACACCCCCATCGGCGACGGCCCCGTGCTGCTGCCCGACAACCAC
TACCTGAGCACCCAGTCCAAGCTGAGCAAAGACCCCAACGAGAAGCGCGATCACATGGTCCTGCTGGAGT
TCGTGACCGCCGCCGGGATCACTCTCGGCATGGACGAGCTGTACAAGTAAGCGGCCGCGACTCTAGATCA
TAATCAGCCATACCACATTTGTAGAGGTTTTACTTGCTTTAAAAAACCTCCCACACCTCCCCCTGAACCT
GAAACATAAAATGAATGCAATTGTTGTTGTTAACTTGTTTATTGCAGCTTATAATGGTTACAAATAAAGC
AATAGCATCACAAATTTCACAAATAAAGCATTTTTTTCACTGCATTCTAGTTGTGGTTTGTCCAAACTCA
TCAATGTATCTTAAGGCGTAAATTGTAAGCGTTAATATTTTGTTAAAATTCGCGTTAAATTTTTGTTAAA
TCAGCTCATTTTTTAACCAATAGGCCGAAATCGGCAAAATCCCTTATAAATCAAAAGAATAGACCGAGAT
AGGGT
[37 nt withheld, positions 7636-7672]
AAAGAACGTGGACTCCAACGTCAAAGG
[49 nt withheld, positions 7700-7748]
T
[91 nt withheld, positions 7750-7840]
G
[124 nt withheld, positions 7842-7965]
CAGGTGGCACTTTTCGGGGAAATGTGCGCGGAACCCCTATTTGTTTATTTTTCTAAATACATTCAAATAT
GTATCCGCTCATGAGACAATAACCCTGATAAATGCTTCAATAATATTGAAAAAGGAAGAGTCCTGAGGCG
GAAAGAACCAGCTGTGGAATGTGTGTCAGTTAGGGTGTGGAAAGTCCCCAGGCTCCCCAGCAGGCAGAAG
TATGCAAAGCATGCATCTCAATTAGTCAGCAACCAGGTGTGGAAAGTCCCCAGGCTCCCCAGCAGGCAGA
AGTATGCAAAGCATGCATCTCAATTAGTCAGCAACCATAGTCCCGCCCCTAACTCCGCCCATCCCGCCCC
TAACTCCGCCCAGTTCCGCCCATTCTCCGCCCCATGGCTGACTAATTTTTTTTATTTATGCAGAGGCCGA
GGCCGCCTCGGCCTCTGAGCTATTCCAGAAGTAGTGAGGAGGCTTTTTTGGAGGCCTAGGCTTTTGCAAA
GATCGATCAAGAGACAGGATGAGGATCGTTTCGCATGATTGAACAAGATGGATTGCACGCAGGTTCTCCG
GCCGCTTGGGTGGAGAGGCTATTCGGCTATGACTGGGCACAACAGACAATCGGCTGCTCTGATGCCGCCG
TGTTCCGGCTGTCAGCGCAGGGGCGCCCGGTTCTTTTTGTCAAGACCGACCTGTCCGGTGCCCTGAATGA
ACTGCAAGACGAGGCAGCGCGGCTATCGTGGCTGGCCACGACGGGCGTTCCTTGCGCAGCTGTGCTCGAC
GTTGTCACTGAAGCGGGAAGGGACTGGCTGCTATTGGGCGAAGTGCCGGGGCAGGATCTCCTGTCATCTC
ACCTTGCTCCTGCCGAGAAAGTATCCATCATGGCTGATGCAATGCGGCGGCTGCATACGCTTGATCCGGC
TACCTGCCCATTCGACCACCAAGCGAAACATCGCATCGAGCGAGCACGTACTCGGATGGAAGCCGGTCTT
GTCGATCAGGATGATCTGGACGAAGAGCATCAGGGGCTCGCGCCAGCCGAACTGTTCGCCAGGCTCAAGG
CGAGCATGCCCGACGGCGAGGATCTCGTCGTGACCCATGGCGATGCCTGCTTGCCGAATATCATGGTGGA
AAATGGCCGCTTTTCTGGATTCATCGACTGTGGCCGGCTGGGTGTGGCGGACCGCTATCAGGACATAGCG
TTGGCTACCCGTGATATTGCTGAAGAGCTTGGCGGCGAATGGGCTGACCGCTTCCTCGTGCTTTACGGTA
TCGCCGCTCCCGATTCGCAGCGCATCGCCTTCTATCGCCTTCTTGACGAGTTCTTCTGAGCGGGACTCTG
GGGTTCGAAATGACCGACCAAGCGACGCCCAACCTGCCATCACGAGATTTCGATTCCACCGCCGCCTTCT
ATGAAAGGTTGGGCTTCGGAATCGTTTTCCGGGACGCCGGCTGGATGATCCTCCAGCGCGGGGATCTCAT
GCTGGAGTTCTTCGCCCACCCTAGGGGGAGGCTAACTGAAACACGGAAGGAGACAATACCGGAAGGAACC
CGCGCTATGACGGCAATAAAAAGACAGAATAAAACGCACGGTGTTGGGTCGTTTGTTCATAAACGCGGGG
TTCGGTCCCAGGGCTGGCACTCTGTCGATACCCCACCAAGACCCCATTGGGGCCAATACGCCCGCGTTTC
TTCCTTTTCCCCACCCCACCCCCCAAGTTCGGGTGAAGGCCCAGGGCTCGCAGCCAACGTCGGGGCGGCA
GGCCCTGCCATAGCCTCAGGTTACTCATATATACTTTAGATTGATTTAAAACTTCATTTTTAATTTAAAA
GGATCTAGGTGAAGATCCTTTTTGATAATCTCATGACCAAAATCCCTTAACGTGAGTTTTCGTTCCACTG
AGCGTCAGACCCCGTAGAAAAGATCAAAGGATCTTCTTGAGATCCTTTTTTTCTGCGCGTAATCTGCTGC
TTGCAAACAAAAAAACCACCGCTACCAGCGGTGGTTTGTTTGCCGGATCAAGAGCTACCAACTCTTTTTC
CGAAGGTAACTGGCTTCAGCAGAGCGCAGATACCAAATACTGTTCTTCTAGTGTAGCCGTAGTTAGGCCA
CCACTTCAAGAACTCTGTAGCACCGCCTACATACCTCGCTCTGCTAATCCTGTTACCAGTGGCTGCTGCC
AGTGGCGATAAGTCGTGTCTTACCGGGTTGGACTCAAGACGATAGTTACCGGATAAGGCGCAGCGGTCGG
GCTGAACGGGGGGTTCGTGCACACAGCCCAGCTTGGAGCGAACGACCTACACCGAACTGAGATACCTACA
GCGTGAGCTATGAGAAAGCGCCACGCTTCCCGAAGGGAGAAAGGCGGACAGGTATCCGGTAAGCGGCAGG
GTCGGAACAGGAGAGCGCACGAGGGAGCTTCCAGGGGGAAACGCCTGGTATCTTTATAGTCCTGTCGGGT
TTCGCCACCTCTGACTTGAGCGTCGATTTTTGTGATGCTCGTCAGGGGGGCGGAGCCTATGGAAAAACGC
CAGCAACGCGGCCTTTTTACGGTTCCTGGCCTTTTGCTGGCCTTTTGCTCACATGTTCTTTCCTGCGTTA
TCCCCTGATTCTGTGGATAACCGTATTACCGCCATGCATTAG
Features (pLannotate 1.2.2; 15 found; start..end, strand, type, name):
     58..361     +  enhancer       CMV enhancer: human cytomegalovirus immediate early enhancer
    362..565     +  promoter       CMV promoter: human cytomegalovirus (CMV) immediate early promoter
    588..632     +  misc_feature   MCS (fragment): multiple cloning site
    640..6474    +  CDS            Tln1 (fragment): TLN1_MOUSE - Also known as Tln. Experimental evidence at protein level: Swiss-Prot protein existence level 1. Probably involved in connections of major cytoskeletal structures to the plasma membrane. High molecular weight cytoskeletal protein concentrated at regions of cell-substratum contact and, in lymphocytes, at cell-cell contacts. From Mus musculus (Mouse).
   6541..7260    +  CDS            mEmerald: brightly fluorescent monomeric variant of GFP mammalian codon-optimized
   7276..7359    +  CDS            large T antigen (fragment): large T antigen from SV40 (simian virus 40)
   7382..7503    +  polyA_signal   SV40 poly(A) signal: SV40 polyadenylation signal
   7537..7965    -  rep_origin     f1 ori (sequence partly withheld): f1 bacteriophage origin of replication; arrow indicates direction of (+) strand synthesis
   7992..8096    +  promoter       AmpR promoter: bla
   8098..8455    +  promoter       SV40 promoter: SV40 enhancer and early promoter
   8490..9284    +  CDS            NeoR/KanR: aminoglycoside phosphotransferase from Tn5; aph(3')-II (or nptII); confers resistance to neomycin, kanamycin, and G418 (Geneticin®)
   9305..9457    +  CDS            ble (fragment): BLE_KLEPN - Experimental evidence at protein level: Swiss-Prot protein existence level 1. Binding protein with a strong affinity to the bleomycin family of antibiotics. Binds to CL990; an antimitotic-antibiotic compound. From Klebsiella pneumoniae.
   9516..9563    +  polyA_signal   HSV TK poly(A) signal: herpes simplex virus thymidine kinase polyadenylation signal (Cole and Stacy, 1985)
   9654..9670    -  polyA_signal   bGH poly(A) signal (fragment): bovine growth hormone polyadenylation signal
   9892..10480   +  rep_origin     ori: high-copy-number ColE1/pMB1/pBR322/pUC origin of replication
