[The description below was written by a language model from this plasmid's Addgene catalogue record and pLannotate feature annotations shown in this document.]
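Description:
Talin-XT46-Cterminal-mEmerald is a mammalian expression plasmid of about 10.6 kb built on a Clontech pCMV-type backbone. It encodes an engineered talin fused at its C-terminus to the green fluorescent protein mEmerald. The human cytomegalovirus immediate-early enhancer and promoter drive transcription, followed by a remnant of the multiple cloning site, the talin-derived open reading frame, the mEmerald coding sequence, and an SV40 polyadenylation signal. According to the catalogue entry, the insert is a talin in which rod domains R4 to R12 have been deleted and replaced with filamin A immunoglobulin-like repeats 1 to 8. The automated annotation labels the whole 5.8 kb reading frame as a fragment of mouse Tln1 and does not separately mark the filamin-derived segment, so the boundaries of the swap cannot be read from the feature table.

A high-copy ColE1/pUC-type origin supports propagation in E. coli, and an f1 origin is also present. A single Tn5 aminoglycoside phosphotransferase (NeoR/KanR) gene serves both hosts. A bacterial bla-type promoter expresses it for kanamycin selection, and the adjacent SV40 enhancer/early promoter, paired with an HSV TK polyadenylation signal, expresses it for G418 selection of mammalian cells. The short large T antigen, ble and bGH poly(A) fragments are probably backbone remnants or incidental annotation matches rather than functional parts.

The associated study concerns how talin sets the nanoscale architecture of focal adhesions. A talin with a substituted rod region and a C-terminal fluorescent label fits imaging experiments that locate the end of a structurally altered talin within adhesions, although the record does not spell out the specific application.
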