Addgene plasmid #202361: Talin-XT46-Cterminal-mEmerald
Purpose: Talin(DeltaR4-12::FlnAIg1-8)-mEmerald
Depositing lab: Pakorn Kanchanawong. Depositing organization: National University of Singapore. Publication: Talin determines the nanoscale architecture of focal adhesions. Liu J, Wang Y, Goh WI, Goh H, Baird MA, Ruehland S, Teo S, Bate N, Critchley DR, Davidson MW, Kanchanawong P. Proc Natl Acad Sci U S A. 2015 Sep 1;112(35):E4864-73. doi: 10.1073/pnas.1512025112. Epub 2015 Aug 17. PubMed 26283369.
Backbone
  Vector backbone: pCMV
  Backbone manufacturer: Clontech
  Vector type: Mammalian Expression
  Selectable markers: Neomycin (select with G418)
Growth in bacteria
  Bacterial resistance: Kanamycin, 50 μg/mL
  Growth temperature: 37°C
  Growth strain: DH5alpha
  Copy number: Unknown
Gene/Insert
  Gene/Insert name: Talin(DeltaR4-12::FlnAIg1-8)-mEmerald
Terms and licenses: Academic/Nonprofit Terms; Industry Terms: Not Available to Industry
How to cite: Talin-XT46-Cterminal-mEmerald was a gift from Pakorn Kanchanawong (Addgene plasmid # 202361 ; http://n2t.net/addgene:202361 ; RRID:Addgene_202361)
